>Addgene plasmid #123529 | pMK-psbB 5'UTR | depositor partial sequence | sequence record 235681 | psbB 5'UTR
GCTTCTCTTTGTTCCTACGAACAGAATTGTTCCATTATTACCAACAGAATAGAACACCCTTGTTCGGAAA
TAATCGACTGAACAAGAGTGGTCCATAGGATAGTCATATTATAGTCTTTTCCAATGCAATAAAGTTACGT
AGTGTCTATTTATCTTTGATATAAGGGGTATTTCC
