LOCUS       Exported 2508 bp ds-DNA circular SYN 13-MAY-2021
DEFINITION  MoChlo kit.
ACCESSION   .
VERSION     .
KEYWORDS    pMK-psbB 5'UTR
SOURCE      synthetic DNA construct
  ORGANISM  synthetic DNA construct
REFERENCE   1 (bases 1 to 2508)
  AUTHORS   Occhialini A, Piatek A, Pfotenhauer AC, Frazier TP, Stewart CN,
            Lenaghan S
  TITLE     MoChlo: A versatile modular cloning toolbox for chloroplast
            biotechnology.
  JOURNAL   Plant Physiol. 2019 Jan 24. pii: pp.18.01220. doi:
            10.1104/pp.18.01220.
  PUBMED    30679266
REFERENCE   2 (bases 1 to 2508)
  AUTHORS   .
  TITLE     Direct Submission
  JOURNAL   Exported May 13, 2021 from SnapGene Server 1.1.58
            http://www.snapgene.com
FEATURES             Location/Qualifiers
     source          1..2508
                     /organism="synthetic DNA construct"
                     /mol_type="other DNA"
     primer_bind     278..300
                     /label=M13/pUC Forward
                     /note="In lacZ gene"
     primer_bind     292..309
                     /label=M13 Forward
                     /note="In lacZ gene. Also called M13-F20 or M13 (-21)
                     Forward"
     primer_bind     293..309
                     /label=M13 fwd
                     /note="common sequencing primer, one of multiple similar
                     variants"
     primer_bind     320..339
                     /label=T7
                     /note="T7 promoter, forward primer"
     promoter        320..338
                     /label=T7 promoter
                     /note="promoter for bacteriophage T7 RNA polymerase"
     CDS             343..354
                     /codon_start=1
                     /product="Factor Xa recognition and cleavage site"
                     /label=Factor Xa site
                     /translation="IEGR"
     primer_bind     complement(714..731)
                     /label=L4440
                     /note="L4440 vector, forward primer"
     rep_origin      complement(824..1412)
                     /direction=LEFT
                     /label=ori
                     /note="high-copy-number ColE1/pMB1/pBR322/pUC origin of
                     replication"
     primer_bind     complement(904..923)
                     /label=pBR322ori-F
                     /note="pBR322 origin, forward primer"
     CDS             complement(1586..2380)
                     /codon_start=1
                     /product="aminoglycoside phosphotransferase"
                     /label=NeoR/KanR
                     /note="confers resistance to neomycin, kanamycin, and G418
                     (Geneticin(R))"
                     /translation="MIEQDGLHAGSPAAWVERLFGYDWAQQTIGCSDAAVFRLSAQGRP
                     VLFVKTDLSGALNELQDEAARLSWLATTGVPCAAVLDVVTEAGRDWLLLGEVPGQDLLS
                     SHLAPAEKVSIMADAMRRLHTLDPATCPFDHQAKHRIERARTRMEAGLVDQDDLDEEHQ
                     GLAPAELFARLKASMPDGEDLVVTHGDACLPNIMVENGRFSGFIDCGRLGVADRYQDIA
                     LATRDIAEELGGEWADRFLVLYGIAAPDSQRIAFYRLLDEFF"
     promoter        complement(2381..2485)
                     /gene="bla"
                     /label=AmpR promoter
ORIGIN
        1 ctaaattgta agcgttaata ttttgttaaa attcgcgtta aatttttgtt aaatcagctc
       61 attttttaac caataggccg aaatcggcaa aatcccttat aaatcaaaag aatagaccga
      121 gatagggttg agtggccgct acagggcgct cccattcgcc attcaggctg cgcaactgtt
      181 gggaagggcg tttcggtgcg ggcctcttcg ctattacgcc agctggcgaa agggggatgt
      241 gctgcaaggc gattaagttg ggtaacgcca gggttttccc agtcacgacg ttgtaaaacg
      301 acggccagtg agcgcgacgt aatacgactc actatagggc gaattgaagg aaggccgtca
      361 aggccacgtg tcttgtccag agctcggtct catactgctt ctctttgttc ctacgaacag
      421 aattgttcca ttattaccaa cagaatagaa cacccttgtt cggaaataat cgactgaaca
      481 agagtggtcc ataggatagt catattatag tcttttccaa tgcaataaag ttacgtagtg
      541 tctatttatc tttgatataa ggggtatttc caatgtgaga ccggtacctg gagcacaaga
      601 ctggcctcat gggccttcct ttcactgccc gctttccagt cgggaaacct gtcgtgccag
      661 ctgcattaac atggtcatag ctgtttcctt gcgtattggg cgctctccgc ttcctcgctc
      721 actgactcgc tgcgctcggt cgttcgggta aagcctgggg tgcctaatga gcaaaaggcc
      781 agcaaaaggc caggaaccgt aaaaaggccg cgttgctggc gtttttccat aggctccgcc
      841 cccctgacga gcatcacaaa aatcgacgct caagtcagag gtggcgaaac ccgacaggac
      901 tataaagata ccaggcgttt ccccctggaa gctccctcgt gcgctctcct gttccgaccc
      961 tgccgcttac cggatacctg tccgcctttc tcccttcggg aagcgtggcg ctttctcata
     1021 gctcacgctg taggtatctc agttcggtgt aggtcgttcg ctccaagctg ggctgtgtgc
     1081 acgaaccccc cgttcagccc gaccgctgcg ccttatccgg taactatcgt cttgagtcca
     1141 acccggtaag acacgactta tcgccactgg cagcagccac tggtaacagg attagcagag
     1201 cgaggtatgt aggcggtgct acagagttct tgaagtggtg gcctaactac ggctacacta
     1261 gaagaacagt atttggtatc tgcgctctgc tgaagccagt taccttcgga aaaagagttg
     1321 gtagctcttg atccggcaaa caaaccaccg ctggtagcgg tggttttttt gtttgcaagc
     1381 agcagattac gcgcagaaaa aaaggatctc aagaagatcc tttgatcttt tctacggggt
     1441 ctgacgctca gtggaacgaa aactcacgtt aagggatttt ggtcatgaga ttatcaaaaa
     1501 ggatcttcac ctagatcctt ttaaattaaa aatgaagttt taaatcaatc taaagtatat
     1561 atgagtaaac ttggtctgac agttattaga aaaattcatc cagcagacga taaaacgcaa
     1621 tacgctggct atccggtgcc gcaatgccat acagcaccag aaaacgatcc gcccattcgc
     1681 cgcccagttc ttccgcaata tcacgggtgg ccagcgcaat atcctgataa cgatccgcca
     1741 cgcccagacg gccgcaatca ataaagccgc taaaacggcc attttccacc ataatgttcg
     1801 gcaggcacgc atcaccatgg gtcaccacca gatcttcgcc atccggcatg ctcgctttca
     1861 gacgcgcaaa cagctctgcc ggtgccaggc cctgatgttc ttcatccaga tcatcctgat
     1921 ccaccaggcc cgcttccata cgggtacgcg cacgttcaat acgatgtttc gcctgatgat
     1981 caaacggaca ggtcgccggg tccagggtat gcagacgacg catggcatcc gccataatgc
     2041 tcactttttc tgccggcgcc agatggctag acagcagatc ctgacccggc acttcgccca
     2101 gcagcagcca atcacggccc gcttcggtca ccacatccag caccgccgca cacggaacac
     2161 cggtggtggc cagccagctc agacgcgccg cttcatcctg cagctcgttc agcgcaccgc
     2221 tcagatcggt tttcacaaac agcaccggac gaccctgcgc gctcagacga aacaccgccg
     2281 catcagagca gccaatggtc tgctgcgccc aatcatagcc aaacagacgt tccacccacg
     2341 ctgccgggct acccgcatgc aggccatcct gttcaatcat actcttcctt tttcaatatt
     2401 attgaagcat ttatcagggt tattgtctca tgagcggata catatttgaa tgtatttaga
     2461 aaaataaaca aataggggtt ccgcgcacat ttccccgaaa agtgccac
//
